>Addgene plasmid #212790 | YIp128-CUP1-NUbo-GFP-His6 | addgene full sequence | sequence record 420536 | Addgene NGS Result
TCTTCCGCTTCCTCGCTCACTGACTCGCTGCGCTCGGTCGTTCGGCTGCGGCGAGCGGTATCAGCTCACT
CAAAGGCGGTAATACGGTTATCCACAGAATCAGGGGATAACGCAGGAAAGAACATGTGAGCAAAAGGCCA
GCAAAAGGCCAGGAACCGTAAAAAGGCCGCGTTGCTGGCGTTTTTCCATAGGCTCCGCCCCCCTGACGAG
CATCACAAAAATCGACGCTCAAGTCAGAGGTGGCGAAACCCGACAGGACTATAAAGATACCAGGCGTTTC
CCCCTGGAAGCTCCCTCGTGCGCTCTCCTGTTCCGACCCTGCCGCTTACCGGATACCTGTCCGCCTTTCT
CCCTTCGGGAAGCGTGGCGCTTTCTCATAGCTCACGCTGTAGGTATCTCAGTTCGGTGTAGGTCGTTCGC
TCCAAGCTGGGCTGTGTGCACGAACCCCCCGTTCAGCCCGACCGCTGCGCCTTATCCGGTAACTATCGTC
TTGAGTCCAACCCGGTAAGACACGACTTATCGCCACTGGCAGCAGCCACTGGTAACAGGATTAGCAGAGC
GAGGTATGTAGGCGGTGCTACAGAGTTCTTGAAGTGGTGGCCTAACTACGGCTACACTAGAAGAACAGTA
TTTGGTATCTGCGCTCTGCTGAAGCCAGTTACCTTCGGAAAAAGAGTTGGTAGCTCTTGATCCGGCAAAC
AAACCACCGCTGGTAGCGGTGGTTTTTTTGTTTGCAAGCAGCAGATTACGCGCAGAAAAAAAGGATCTCA
AGAAGATCCTTTGATCTTTTCTACGGGGTCTGACGCTCAGTGGAACGAAAACTCACGTTAAGGGATTTTG
GTCATGAGATTATCAAAAAGGATCTTCACCTAGATCCTTTTAAATTAAAAATGAAGTTTTAAATCAATCT
AAAGTATATATGAGTAAACTTGGTCTGACAGTTACCAATGCTTAATCAGTGAGGCACCTATCTCAGCGAT
CTGTCTATTTCGTTCATCCATAGTTGCCTGACTCCCCGTCGTGTAGATAACTACGATACGGGAGGGCTTA
CCATCTGGCCCCAGTGCTGCAATGATACCGCGAGACCCACGCTCACCGGCTCCAGATTTATCAGCAATAA
ACCAGCCAGCCGGAAGGGCCGAGCGCAGAAGTGGTCCTGCAACTTTATCCGCCTCCATCCAGTCTATTAA
TTGTTGCCGGGAAGCTAGAGTAAGTAGTTCGCCAGTTAATAGTTTGCGCAACGTTGTTGCCATTGCTACA
GGCATCGTGGTGTCACGCTCGTCGTTTGGTATGGCTTCATTCAGCTCCGGTTCCCAACGATCAAGGCGAG
TTACATGATCCCCCATGTTGTGCAAAAAAGCGGTTAGCTCCTTCGGTCCTCCGATCGTTGTCAGAAGTAA
GTTGGCCGCAGTGTTATCACTCATGGTTATGGCAGCACTGCATAATTCTCTTACTGTCATGCCATCCGTA
AGATGCTTTTCTGTGACTGGTGAGTACTCAACCAAGTCATTCTGAGAATAGTGTATGCGGCGACCGAGTT
GCTCTTGCCCGGCGTCAATACGGGATAATACCGCGCCACATAGCAGAACTTTAAAAGTGCTCATCATTGG
AAAACGTTCTTCGGGGCGAAAACTCTCAAGGATCTTACCGCTGTTGAGATCCAGTTCGATGTAACCCACT
CGTGCACCCAACTGATCTTCAGCATCTTTTACTTTCACCAGCGTTTCTGGGTGAGCAAAAACAGGAAGGC
AAAATGCCGCAAAAAAGGGAATAAGGGCGACACGGAAATGTTGAATACTCATACTCTTCCTTTTTCAATA
TTATTGAAGCATTTATCAGGGTTATTGTCTCATGAGCGGATACATATTTGAATGTATTTAGAAAAATAAA
CAAATAGGGGTTCCGCGCACATTTCCCCGAAAAGTGCCACCTGACGTCTAAGAAACCATTATTATCATGA
CATTAACCTATAAAAATAGGCGTATCACGAGGCCAACTGTGGGAATACTCAGGTATCGTAAGATGCAAGA
GTTCGAATCTCTTAGCAACCATTATTTTTTTCCTCAACATAACGAGAACACACAGGGGCGCTATCGCACA
GAATCAAATTCGATGACTGGAAATTTTTTGTTAATTTCAGAGGTCGCCTGACGCATATACCTTTTTCAAC
TGAAAAATTGGGAGAAAAAGGAAAGGTGAGAGCGCCGGAACCGGCTTTTCATATAGAATAGAGAAGCGTT
CATGACTAAATGCTTGCATCACAATACTTGAAGTTGACAATATTATTTAAGGACCTATTGTTTTTTCCAA
TAGGTGGTTAGCAATCGTCTTACTTTCTAACTTTTCTTACCTTTTACATTTCAGCAATATATATATATAT
TTCAAGGATATACCATTCTAATGTCTGCCCCTAAGAAGATCGTCGTTTTGCCAGGTGACCACGTTGGTCA
AGAAATCACAGCCGAAGCCATTAAGGTTCTTAAAGCTATTTCTGATGTTCGTTCCAATGTCAAGTTCGAT
TTCGAAAATCATTTAATTGGTGGTGCTGCTATCGATGCTACAGGTGTTCCACTTCCAGATGAGGCGCTGG
AAGCCTCCAAGAAGGCTGATGCCGTTTTGTTAGGTGCTGTGGGTGGTCCTAAATGGGGTACAGGTAGTGT
TAGACCTGAACAAGGTTTACTAAAAATCCGTAAAGAACTTCAATTGTACGCCAACTTAAGACCATGTAAC
TTTGCATCCGACTCTCTTTTAGACTTATCTCCAATCAAGCCACAATTTGCTAAAGGTACTGACTTCGTTG
TTGTCAGAGAATTAGTGGGAGGTATTTACTTTGGTAAGAGAAAGGAAGACGATGGTGATGGTGTCGCTTG
GGATAGTGAACAATACACCGTTCCAGAAGTGCAAAGAATCACAAGAATGGCCGCTTTCATGGCCCTACAA
CATGAGCCACCATTGCCTATTTGGTCCTTGGATAAAGCTAATGTTTTGGCCTCTTCAAGATTATGGAGAA
AAACTGTGGAGGAAACCATCAAGAACGAATTTCCTACATTGAAGGTTCAACATCAATTGATTGATTCTGC
CGCCATGATCCTAGTTAAGAACCCAACCCACCTAAATGGTATTATAATCACCAGCAACATGTTTGGTGAT
ATCATCTCCGATGAAGCCTCCGTTATCCCAGGTTCCTTGGGTTTGTTGCCATCTGCGTCCTTGGCCTCTT
TGCCAGACAAGAACACCGCATTTGGTTTGTACGAACCATGCCACGGTTCTGCTCCAGATTTGCCAAAGAA
TAAGGTCAACCCTATCGCCACTATCTTGTCTGCTGCAATGATGTTGAAATTGTCATTGAACTTGCCTGAA
GAAGGTAAGGCCATTGAAGATGCAGTTAAAAAGGTTTTGGATGCAGGTATCAGAACTGGTGATTTAGGTG
GTTCCAACAGTACCACCGAAGTCGGTGATGCTGTCGCCGAAGAAGTTAAGAAAATCCTTGCTTAAAAAGA
TTCTCTTTTTTTATGATATTTGTACATAAACTTTATAAATGAAATTCATAATAGAAACGACACGAAATTA
CAAAATGGAATATGTTCATAGGGTAGGCCCTTTCGTCTCGCGCGTTTCGGTGATGACGGTGAAAACCTCT
GACACATGCAGCTCCCGGAGACGGTCACAGCTTGTCTGTAAGCGGATGCCGGGAGCAGACAAGCCCGTCA
GGGCGCGTCAGCGGGTGTTGGCGGGTGTCGGGGCTGGCTTAACTATGCGGCATCAGAGCAGATTGTACTG
AGAGTGCACCATATGCGGTGTGAAATACCGCACAGATGCGTAAGGAGAAAATACCGCATCAGGCGCCATT
CGCCATTCAGGCTGCGCAACTGTTGGGAAGGGCGATCGGTGCGGGCCTCTTCGCTATTACGCCAGCTGGC
GAAAGGGGGATGTGCTGCAAGGCGATTAAGTTGGGTAACGCCAGGGTTTTCCCAGTCACGACGTTGTAAA
ACGACGGCCAGTGAATTCGAGCTCCCATTACCGACATTTGGGCGCTATACGTGCATATGTTCATGTATGT
ATCTGTATTTAAAACACTTTTGTATTATTTTTCCTCATATATGTGTATAGGTTTATACGGATGATTTAAT
TATTACTTCACCACCCTTTATTTCAGGCTGATATCTTAGCCTTGTTACTAGTTAGAAAAAGACATTTTTG
CTGTCAGTCACTGTCAAGAGATTCTTTTGCTGGCATTTCTTCTAGAAGCAAAAAGAGCGATGCGTCTTTT
CCGCTGAACCGTTCCAGCAAAAAAGACTACCAACGCAATATGGATTGTCAGAATCATATAAAAGAGAAGC
AAATAACTCCTTGTCTTGTATCAATTGCATTATAATATCTTCTTGTTAGTGCAATATCATATAGAAGTCA
TCGAAATAGATATTAAGAAAAACAAACTGTAACGGATCAATGCAGATTTTCGTCAAGACTTTGACCGGTA
AAACCGCAACATTGGAAGTTGAATCTTCCGATACCATCGACAACGTTAAGTCGAAAATTCAAGACAAGGA
AGGGATCCCTGGGTCTGGGGCTTACCCATACGATGTTCCTGACTATGCGGGGAATGGTATCCTCTGGCAT
GAGATGTGGCATGAAGGCCTGGAAGAGGCATCTCGTTTGTACTTTGGGGAAAGGAACGTGAAAGGCATGT
TTGAGGTGCTGGAGCCCTTGCATGCTATGATGGAACGGGGCCCCCAGACTCTGAAGGAAACATCCTTTAA
TCAGGCCTATGGTCGAGATTTAATGGAGGCCCAAGAGTGGTGCAGGAAGTACATGAAATCAGGGAATGTC
AAGGACCTCCTCCAAGCCTGGGACCTCTATTATCATGTGTTCCGACGAATCTCAAAGACTAGTAAAGGAG
AAGAACTTTTCACTGGAGTTGTCCCAATTCTTGTTGAATTAGATGGTGATGTTAATGGGCACAAATTTTC
TGTCAGTGGAGAGGGTGAAGGTGATGCAACATACGGAAAACTTACCCTTAAATTTATTTGCACTACTGGA
AAACTACCTGTTCCATGGCCAACACTGGTCACCACTTTCACTTATGGTGTTCAATGCTTCTCGAGATACC
CAGACCATATGAAACGGCATGACTTTTTCAAGAGTGCCATGCCCGAAGGTTATGTACAGGAAAGAACTAT
ATTTTTCAAAGATGACGGGAACTACAAGACACGTGCTGAAGTCAAGTTTGAAGGTGATACCCTTGTTAAT
AGAATCGAGTTAAAAGGTATTGATTTTAAAGAAGATGGAAACATTCTTGGACACAAATTGGAATACAACT
ATAACTCACACAATGTATACATCATGGCAGACAAACAAAAGAATGGAATCAAAGCTAACTTCAAAATTAG
ACACAACATTGAAGATGGAAGCGTTCAACTAGCAGACCATTATCAACAAAATACTCCAATTGGCGATGGC
CCTGTCCTTTTACCAGACAACCATTACCTGTCCACACAATCTGCCCTTTCGAAAGATCCCAACGAAAAGA
GAGACCACATGGTCCTTCTTGAGTTTGTAACAGCTGCTGGGATTACACATGGCATGGATGAACTATACAA
AGGTTCTCACCACCACCACCACCACTAACTGCAGCCAAGCTAATTCCGGGCGAATTTCTTATGATTTATG
ATTTTTATTATTAAATAAGTTATAAAAAAAATAAGTGTATACAAATTTTAAAGTGACTCTTAGGTTTTAA
AACGAAAATTCTTATTCTTGAGTAACTCTTTCCTGTAGGTCAGGTTGCTTTCTCAGGTATAGCATGAGGT
CGCTCTTATTGACCACACCTCTACCGGCATGCAAGCTTGGCGTAATCATGGTCATAGCTGTTTCCTGTGT
GAAATTGTTATCCGCTCACAATTCCACACAACATACGAGCCGGAAGCATAAAGTGTAAAGCCTGGGGTGC
CTAATGAGTGAGCTAACTCACATTAATTGCGTTGCGCTCACTGCCCGCTTTCCAGTCGGGAAACCTGTCG
TGCCAGCTGCATTAATGAATCGGCCAACGCGCGGGGAGAGGCGGTTTGCGTATTGGGCGC
Features (pLannotate 1.2.2; 19 found; start..end, strand, type, name):
    183..771     -  rep_origin     ori: high-copy-number ColE1/pMB1/pBR322/pUC origin of replication
    942..1802    -  CDS            AmpR: β-lactamase; bla; confers resistance to ampicillin, carbenicillin, and related antibiotics
   1803..1907    -  promoter       AmpR promoter: bla
   1995..2400    +  promoter       LEU2 promoter: S. cerevisiae LEU2
   2401..3492    +  CDS            LEU2: LEU3_YEAST - Experimental evidence at protein level: Swiss-Prot protein existence level 1. Catalyzes the oxidation of 3-carboxy-2-hydroxy-4- methylpentanoate (3-isopropylmalate) to 3-carboxy-4-methyl-2- oxopentanoate. The product decarboxylates to 4-methyl-2 oxopentanoate. From Saccharomyces cerevisiae (strain ATCC 204508 / S288c) (Baker's yeast).
   3607..3642    +  CDS            rop (fragment): Rop protein, which maintains plasmids at low copy number; rop
   3744..3843    +  misc_feature   bom (fragment): basis of mobility region from pBR322
   3849..4006    -  CDS            lacZα (fragment): LacZα fragment of β-galactosidase; lacZ fragment
   4178..4412    +  promoter       CUP1 promoter: S. cerevisiae CUP1; inducible metallothionein promoter, regulated by Cu2+
   4450..4560    +  CDS            ubiquitin (fragment): Saccharomyces cerevisiae ubiquitin
   4573..4601    +  CDS            3xHA (fragment): three tandem HA epitope tags
   4609..4887    +  CDS            FRB*: T2098L mutant of FKBP-rapamycin binding domain of human FRAP binds synthetic ligands such as AP21967
   4891..5601    +  CDS            GFP (S65T): GFP (S65T) is a basic (constitutively fluorescent) green fluorescent protein published in 1995, derived from Aequorea victoria.
   5608..5625    +  CDS            9xHis (fragment): 9xHis affinity tag
   5650..5837    +  terminator     ADH1 terminator: S. cerevisiae ADH1; transcription terminator for the S. cerevisiae alcohol dehydrogenase 1 (ADH1) gene
   5885..5901    -  protein_bind   lac operator: The lac repressor binds to the lac operator to inhibit transcription in E. coli. This inhibition can be relieved by adding lactose or isopropyl-β-D-thiogalactopyranoside (IPTG). lac repressor encoded by lacI
   5909..5939    -  promoter       lac promoter: promoter for the E. coli lac operon
   5954..5975    -  protein_bind   CAP binding site: CAP binding activates transcription in the presence of cAMP. E. coli catabolite activator protein
   5988..6080    -  CDS            lacI (fragment): lac repressor; lacI; The lac repressor binds to the lac operator to inhibit transcription in E. coli. This inhibition can be relieved by adding lactose or isopropyl-β-D-thiogalactopyranoside (IPTG).
