[The description below was written by a language model from this plasmid's Addgene catalogue record and pLannotate feature annotations shown in this document.]
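Description:
YIp128-CUP1-NUbo-GFP-His6 is a 6.1 kb integrating yeast expression plasmid built on the YIp128 backbone. It has no yeast replication origin or centromere in the annotated features, so it can persist in Saccharomyces cerevisiae only by recombining into the genome. Transformants are selected by leucine prototrophy through the LEU2 gene, which is carried with its own promoter. In E. coli the plasmid is propagated at high copy from a ColE1/pUC-type origin and selected with ampicillin via β-lactamase. Fragments of lacZα, rop, bom and lacI, together with the lac promoter and operator, flank the cloning region. These are backbone remnants and have no role in the yeast cassette.

The payload is a single open reading frame driven by the copper-responsive CUP1 metallothionein promoter and terminated by the ADH1 terminator. As annotated, it reads in order: a partial yeast ubiquitin sequence, a short HA epitope segment, the FRB* domain (the T2098L variant of the FKBP-rapamycin binding domain of human FRAP), GFP(S65T), and a histidine tag. The histidine tag spans 18 nt, which matches the His6 in the construct name. The ubiquitin fragment, HA and FRB portion presumably make up the "NUbo" module, although the record does not define that term. The mix of ubiquitin and FRB is consistent with the listed human and yeast origins of the insert.

The stated purpose is copper-inducible expression of NUbo-GFP-His6 as an artificial test substrate in budding yeast, within the Ubiquiton system for inducible, linkage-specific polyubiquitylation. The FRB domain suggests rapamycin-type dimerisation with a partner supplied from another construct. GFP allows the substrate to be followed by fluorescence, and the His tag allows affinity recovery of modified species.
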