Addgene plasmid #212790: YIp128-CUP1-NUbo-GFP-His6
Purpose: Copper-inducible expression of the artificial test substrate NUbo-GFP-His6 in budding yeast
Depositing lab: Helle Ulrich. Depositing organization: Institut fuer Molekulare Biologie (IMB Mainz). Publication: Ubiquiton-An inducible, linkage-specific polyubiquitylation tool. Renz C, Asimaki E, Meister C, Albanese V, Petriukov K, Krapoth NC, Wegmann S, Wollscheid HP, Wong RP, Fulzele A, Chen JX, Leon S, Ulrich HD. Mol Cell. 2024 Jan 18;84(2):386-400.e11. doi: 10.1016/j.molcel.2023.11.016. Epub 2023 Dec 15. PubMed 38103558.
Backbone
  Vector backbone: YIp128
  Vector type: Yeast Expression ; integrative vector
  Selectable markers: LEU2
Growth in bacteria
  Bacterial resistance: Ampicillin, 100 μg/mL
  Growth temperature: 37°C
  Growth strain: Top10
  Copy number: High Copy
Gene/Insert
  Gene/Insert name: NUbo-GFP-His6
  Species: H. sapiens (human), S. cerevisiae (budding yeast)
  Promoter: CUP1
  Cloning method: Restriction Enzyme; 5′ cloning site unknown (unknown if destroyed)
Terms and licenses: Academic/Nonprofit Terms; Industry Terms: Not Available to Industry
Depositor comments: pHU4701
How to cite: YIp128-CUP1-NUbo-GFP-His6 was a gift from Helle Ulrich (Addgene plasmid # 212790 ; http://n2t.net/addgene:212790 ; RRID:Addgene_212790)
